Addgene plasmid #176818: pEE061
Purpose: Encodes codon optimized putative thermophilic PET hydrolase enzyme for bacterial expression
Depositing lab: Gregg Beckham. Depositing organization: National Laboratory of the Rockies (NLR). Publication: Sourcing thermotolerant poly(ethylene terephthalate) hydrolase scaffolds from natural diversity. Erickson E, Gado JE, Avilan L, Bratti F, Brizendine RK, Cox PA, Gill R, Graham R, Kim DJ, Konig G, Michener WE, Poudel S, Ramirez KJ, Shakespeare TJ, Zahn M, Boyd ES, Payne CM, DuBois JL, Pickford AR, Beckham GT, McGeehan JE. Nat Commun. 2022 Dec 21;13(1):7850. doi: 10.1038/s41467-022-35237-x. PubMed 36543766.
Backbone
  Vector backbone: pET21b(+)
  Backbone manufacturer: EMD Biosciences
  Backbone size w/o insert (bp): 5366
  Vector type: Bacterial Expression
Growth in bacteria
  Bacterial resistance: Ampicillin, 100 μg/mL
  Growth temperature: 37°C
  Growth strain: DH5alpha
  Copy number: High Copy
Gene/Insert
  Gene/Insert name: 612 (alt name: cyanobacterium TDX16 OWY58880.1)
  Species: cyanobacterium TDX16
  Insert size (bp): 525
  Promoter: T7
  Tag / fusion protein: 6xHis (C terminal on backbone)
  Cloning method: Restriction Enzyme; 5′ cloning site NdeI (unknown if destroyed); 3′ cloning site XhoI (unknown if destroyed)
  Sequencing primers: 5′ T7 For; 3′ T7 Rev
Terms and licenses: Academic/Nonprofit Terms; Industry Terms: Not Available to Industry
Depositor comments: Accession Number OWY58880.1
How to cite: pEE061 was a gift from Gregg Beckham (Addgene plasmid # 176818 ; http://n2t.net/addgene:176818 ; RRID:Addgene_176818)
