[The description below was written by a language model from this plasmid's Addgene catalogue record and pLannotate feature annotations shown in this document.]
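Description:
pEE061 is a bacterial expression plasmid built on the pET21b(+) backbone, carrying a codon-optimized gene for a putative thermophilic poly(ethylene terephthalate) (PET) hydrolase from cyanobacterium TDX16, designated "612" in the depositors' numbering. The roughly 525 bp insert was placed between the NdeI and XhoI sites, which puts it in frame with the backbone-encoded C-terminal 6xHis tag for affinity purification. The automated annotation labels the open reading frame as a fragment matching a known cutinase/PET-degrading enzyme by homology. That is consistent with the candidate's predicted activity, but it is a similarity call and does not identify the insert. The annotation tool labels the His tag as a partial 9xHis. The short "SET1" hit just downstream appears to be a match to backbone sequence near the terminator, not part of the expressed protein.

Expression follows the standard pET arrangement. A T7 promoter with an adjacent lac operator drives transcription, a T7 gene 10 ribosome binding site supports translation, and a T7 terminator ends the transcript. The plasmid also carries lacI under its own promoter, so expression is repressed until induced with IPTG in a host that supplies T7 RNA polymerase. The plasmid replicates from a pBR322-type origin with the bom and rop regions. The record lists it as high copy, although rop normally moderates copy number. Selection is by ampicillin resistance (β-lactamase). An f1 origin is also present, and the tetracycline resistance fragments are non-functional pBR322 remnants. The full sequenced record is 5,891 nt. The construct is intended for producing recombinant enzyme in E. coli, as part of an effort to source thermotolerant PET hydrolase scaffolds from natural sequence diversity.
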