Features (pLannotate 1.2.2; 19 found; start..end, strand, type, name):
    976..1053    -  promoter       lacI promoter: lacI
   1061..1340    -  CDS            TcR (fragment): tetracycline efflux protein; tet; confers resistance to tetracycline
   1362..1380    +  promoter       T7 promoter: promoter for bacteriophage T7 RNA polymerase
   1381..1405    +  protein_bind   lac operator: The lac repressor binds to the lac operator to inhibit transcription in E. coli. This inhibition can be relieved by adding lactose or isopropyl-β-D-thiogalactopyranoside (IPTG). lac repressor encoded by lacI
   1420..1442    +  RBS            RBS: efficient ribosome binding site from bacteriophage T7 gene 10 (Olins and Rangwala, 1989)
   1438..1977    +  CDS            PETH_UNKP (fragment): Experimental evidence at protein level: Swiss-Prot protein existence level 1. Cutinase that degrades cutin fibers prepared from tomato peels and hydrolyzes various fatty acid monoesters with acyl chain lengths of 2 to 18, with a preference for short-chain substrates (C4 substrate at most). Cannot hydrolyze olive oil (PubMed:22194294). Is also able to degrade polyethylene terephthalate (PET), the most abundant polyester plastic in the world (PubMed:22194294, PubMed:32269349). Can also depolymerize poly(epsilon-caprolactone) (PCL), a synthetic aliphatic biodegradable polyester (PubMed:22194294).
   1984..2001    +  CDS            9xHis (fragment): 9xHis affinity tag
   2011..2060    +  CDS            SET1 (fragment): solubility-enhancement tag derived from T7 phage gene 10B
   2068..2115    +  terminator     T7 terminator: transcription terminator for bacteriophage T7 RNA polymerase
   2152..2580    +  rep_origin     f1 ori (sequence partly withheld): f1 bacteriophage origin of replication; arrow indicates direction of (+) strand synthesis
   2633..2737    +  promoter       AmpR promoter: bla
   2738..3598    +  CDS            AmpR: β-lactamase; bla; confers resistance to ampicillin, carbenicillin, and related antibiotics
   3769..4357    +  rep_origin     ori: high-copy-number ColE1/pMB1/pBR322/pUC origin of replication
   4543..4682    -  misc_feature   bom: basis of mobility region from pBR322
   4784..4975    -  CDS            rop: Rop protein, which maintains plasmids at low copy number; rop
   4992..5372    +  CDS            YPB1_ECOLX: Protein predicted: Swiss-Prot protein existence level 4. From Escherichia coli.
   5444..5735    -  CDS            TcR (fragment): tetracycline efflux protein; tet; confers resistance to tetracycline
   5750..5771    -  protein_bind   CAP binding site: CAP binding activates transcription in the presence of cAMP. E. coli catabolite activator protein
   5784..975     -  CDS            lacI (across the origin): lac repressor; lacI; The lac repressor binds to the lac operator to inhibit transcription in E. coli. This inhibition can be relieved by adding lactose or isopropyl-β-D-thiogalactopyranoside (IPTG).
>Addgene plasmid #176818 | pEE061 | addgene full sequence | sequence record 349692 | Addgene NGS Result
TTTCACCAGTGAGACGGGCAACAGCTGATTGCCCTTCACCGCCTGGCCCTGAGAGAGTTGCAGCAAGCGG
TCCACGCTGGTTTGCCCCAGCAGGCGAAAATCCTGTTTGATGGTGGTTAACGGCGGGATATAACATGAGC
TGTCTTCGGTATCGTCGTATCCCACTACCGAGATATCCGCACCAACGCGCAGCCCGGACTCGGTAATGGC
GCGCATTGCGCCCAGCGCCATCTGATCGTTGGCAACCAGCATCGCAGTGGGAACGATGCCCTCATTCAGC
ATTTGCATGGTTTGTTGAAAACCGGACATGGCACTCCAGTCGCCTTCCCGTTCCGCTATCGGCTGAATTT
GATTGCGAGTGAGATATTTATGCCAGCCAGCCAGACGCAGACGCGCCGAGACAGAACTTAATGGGCCCGC
TAACAGCGCGATTTGCTGGTGACCCAATGCGACCAGATGCTCCACGCCCAGTCGCGTACCGTCTTCATGG
GAGAAAATAATACTGTTGATGGGTGTCTGGTCAGAGACATCAAGAAATAACGCCGGAACATTAGTGCAGG
CAGCTTCCACAGCAATGGCATCCTGGTCATCCAGCGGATAGTTAATGATCAGCCCACTGACGCGTTGCGC
GAGAAGATTGTGCACCGCCGCTTTACAGGCTTCGACGCCGCTTCGTTCTACCATCGACACCACCACGCTG
GCACCCAGTTGATCGGCGCGAGATTTAATCGCCGCGACAATTTGCGACGGCGCGTGCAGGGCCAGACTGG
AGGTGGCAACGCCAATCAGCAACGACTGTTTGCCCGCCAGTTGTTGTGCCACGCGGTTGGGAATGTAATT
CAGCTCCGCCATCGCCGCTTCCACTTTTTCCCGCGTTTTCGCAGAAACGTGGCTGGCCTGGTTCACCACG
CGGGAAACGGTCTGATAAGAGACACCGGCATACTCTGCGACATCGTATAACGTTACTGGTTTCACATTCA
CCACCCTGAATTGACTCTCTTCCGGGCGCTATCATGCCATACCGCGAAAGGTTTTGCGCCATTCGATGGT
GTCCGGGATCTCGACGCTCTCCCTTATGCGACTCCTGCATTAGGAAGCAGCCCAGTAGTAGGTTGAGGCC
GTTGAGCACCGCCGCCGCAAGGAATGGTGCATGCAAGGAGATGGCGCCCAACAGTCCCCCGGCCACGGGG
CCTGCCACCATACCCACGCCGAAACAAGCGCTCATGAGCCCGAAGTGGCGAGCCCGATCTTCCCCATCGG
TGATGTCGGCGATATAGGCGCCAGCAACCGCACCTGTGGCGCCGGTGATGCCGGCCACGATGCGTCCGGC
GTAGAGGATCGAGATCTCGATCCCGCGAAATTAATACGACTCACTATAGGGGAATTGTGAGCGGATAACA
ATTCCCCTCTAGAAATAATTTTGTTTAACTTTAAGAAGGAGATATACATATGCCGGGTTTTCTGGGTTCC
TCCTCCAACTACGCGTGGATGGGTCCGCGTCTGGCTTCTCAAGGTTTCATTGTGTTTCTGATCAACACCA
ATACTAGGCTCGATACCCCGCCGCAGCGCGGTGATCAGCTGCTGGCAGCGCTGGATTGGCTGGTTGCTTC
TTCTCCGTCTGCGGTACGTACTCGTCTAGATGCGCGTCGCTTGGCGGTTGCGGGCCATTCTATGGGTGGC
GGCGGCGCGCTGGAAGCTAGCCTGGATCGCCCGTCTCTGCAAGCAAGCCTGCCGCTGCAGCCGTGGCACA
CCCCGGCTTCTTTCAGCGGCGTACAGGTTCCGACTATGATCATTGGTGCTGAGGCCGATACTACCGCGCC
CGTAGCATCGCATGCTGAACCGTTTTACGAATCTCTGACCTCGGCTTCTGACCGTGCCTACCTGGAACTC
AACGGTGCAGACCACCGCGTGTCAACCACCTCTAGTACCACCCAGGCGAAATTCATGATCGCCTGGCTGA
AACGTTTCGTGGATAACCTCGAGCACCACCACCACCACCACTGAGATCCGGCTGCTAACAAAGCCCGAAA
GGAAGCTGAGTTGGCTGCTGCCACCGCTGAGCAATAACTAGCATAACCCCTTGGGGCCTCTAAACGGGTC
TTGAGGGGTTTTTTGCTGAAAGGAGGAACTATATCCGGATTGGCGAATGGG
[124 nt withheld, positions 2152-2275]
C
[91 nt withheld, positions 2277-2367]
A
[49 nt withheld, positions 2369-2417]
CCTTTGACGTTGGAGTCCACGTTCTTT
[37 nt withheld, positions 2445-2481]
ACCCTATCTCGGTCTATTCTTTTGATTTATAAGGGATTTTGCCGATTTCGGCCTATTGGTTAAAAAATGA
GCTGATTTAACAAAAATTTAACGCGAATTTTAACAAAATATTAACGCTTACAATTTAGGTGGCACTTTTC
GGGGAAATGTGCGCGGAACCCCTATTTGTTTATTTTTCTAAATACATTCAAATATGTATCCGCTCATGAG
ACAATAACCCTGATAAATGCTTCAATAATATTGAAAAAGGAAGAGTATGAGTATTCAACATTTCCGTGTC
GCCCTTATTCCCTTTTTTGCGGCATTTTGCCTTCCTGTTTTTGCTCACCCAGAAACGCTGGTGAAAGTAA
AAGATGCTGAAGATCAGTTGGGTGCACGAGTGGGTTACATCGAACTGGATCTCAACAGCGGTAAGATCCT
TGAGAGTTTTCGCCCCGAAGAACGTTTTCCAATGATGAGCACTTTTAAAGTTCTGCTATGTGGCGCGGTA
TTATCCCGTATTGACGCCGGGCAAGAGCAACTCGGTCGCCGCATACACTATTCTCAGAATGACTTGGTTG
AGTACTCACCAGTCACAGAAAAGCATCTTACGGATGGCATGACAGTAAGAGAATTATGCAGTGCTGCCAT
AACCATGAGTGATAACACTGCGGCCAACTTACTTCTGACAACGATCGGAGGACCGAAGGAGCTAACCGCT
TTTTTGCACAACATGGGGGATCATGTAACTCGCCTTGATCGTTGGGAACCGGAGCTGAATGAAGCCATAC
CAAACGACGAGCGTGACACCACGATGCCTGCAGCAATGGCAACAACGTTGCGCAAACTATTAACTGGCGA
ACTACTTACTCTAGCTTCCCGGCAACAATTAATAGACTGGATGGAGGCGGATAAAGTTGCAGGACCACTT
CTGCGCTCGGCCCTTCCGGCTGGCTGGTTTATTGCTGATAAATCTGGAGCCGGTGAGCGTGGGTCTCGCG
GTATCATTGCAGCACTGGGGCCAGATGGTAAGCCCTCCCGTATCGTAGTTATCTACACGACGGGGAGTCA
GGCAACTATGGATGAACGAAATAGACAGATCGCTGAGATAGGTGCCTCACTGATTAAGCATTGGTAACTG
TCAGACCAAGTTTACTCATATATACTTTAGATTGATTTAAAACTTCATTTTTAATTTAAAAGGATCTAGG
TGAAGATCCTTTTTGATAATCTCATGACCAAAATCCCTTAACGTGAGTTTTCGTTCCACTGAGCGTCAGA
CCCCGTAGAAAAGATCAAAGGATCTTCTTGAGATCCTTTTTTTCTGCGCGTAATCTGCTGCTTGCAAACA
AAAAAACCACCGCTACCAGCGGTGGTTTGTTTGCCGGATCAAGAGCTACCAACTCTTTTTCCGAAGGTAA
CTGGCTTCAGCAGAGCGCAGATACCAAATACTGTCCTTCTAGTGTAGCCGTAGTTAGGCCACCACTTCAA
GAACTCTGTAGCACCGCCTACATACCTCGCTCTGCTAATCCTGTTACCAGTGGCTGCTGCCAGTGGCGAT
AAGTCGTGTCTTACCGGGTTGGACTCAAGACGATAGTTACCGGATAAGGCGCAGCGGTCGGGCTGAACGG
GGGGTTCGTGCACACAGCCCAGCTTGGAGCGAACGACCTACACCGAACTGAGATACCTACAGCGTGAGCT
ATGAGAAAGCGCCACGCTTCCCGAAGGGAGAAAGGCGGACAGGTATCCGGTAAGCGGCAGGGTCGGAACA
GGAGAGCGCACGAGGGAGCTTCCAGGGGGAAACGCCTGGTATCTTTATAGTCCTGTCGGGTTTCGCCACC
TCTGACTTGAGCGTCGATTTTTGTGATGCTCGTCAGGGGGGCGGAGCCTATGGAAAAACGCCAGCAACGC
GGCCTTTTTACGGTTCCTGGCCTTTTGCTGGCCTTTTGCTCACATGTTCTTTCCTGCGTTATCCCCTGAT
TCTGTGGATAACCGTATTACCGCCTTTGAGTGAGCTGATACCGCTCGCCGCAGCCGAACGACCGAGCGCA
GCGAGTCAGTGAGCGAGGAAGCGGAAGAGCGCCTGATGCGGTATTTTCTCCTTACGCATCTGTGCGGTAT
TTCACACCGCAATGGTGCACTCTCAGTACAATCTGCTCTGATGCCGCATAGTTAAGCCAGTATACACTCC
GCTATCGCTACGTGACTGGGTCATGGCTGCGCCCCGACACCCGCCAACACCCGCTGACGCGCCCTGACGG
GCTTGTCTGCTCCCGGCATCCGCTTACAGACAAGCTGTGACCGTCTCCGGGAGCTGCATGTGTCAGAGGT
TTTCACCGTCATCACCGAAACGCGCGAGGCAGCTGCGGTAAAGCTCATCAGCGTGGTCGTGAAGCGATTC
ACAGATGTCTGCCTGTTCATCCGCGTCCAGCTCGTTGAGTTTCTCCAGAAGCGTTAATGTCTGGCTTCTG
ATAAAGCGGGCCATGTTAAGGGCGGTTTTTTCCTGTTTGGTCACTGATGCCTCCGTGTAAGGGGGATTTC
TGTTCATGGGGGTAATGATACCGATGAAACGAGAGAGGATGCTCACGATACGGGTTACTGATGATGAACA
TGCCCGGTTACTGGAACGTTGTGAGGGTAAACAACTGGCGGTATGGATGCGGCGGGACCAGAGAAAAATC
ACTCAGGGTCAATGCCAGCGCTTCGTTAATACAGATGTAGGTGTTCCACAGGGTAGCCAGCAGCATCCTG
CGATGCAGATCCGGAACATAATGGTGCAGGGCGCTGACTTCCGCGTTTCCAGACTTTACGAAACACGGAA
ACCGAAGACCATTCATGTTGTTGCTCAGGTCGCAGACGTTTTGCAGCAGCAGTCGCTTCACGTTCGCTCG
CGTATCGGTGATTCATTCTGCTAACCAGTAAGGCAACCCCGCCAGCCTAGCCGGGTCCTCAACGACAGGA
GCACGATCATGCGCACCCGTGGGGCCGCCATGCCGGCGATAATGGCCTGCTTCTCGCCGAAACGTTTGGT
GGCGGGACCAGTGACGAAGGCTTGAGCGAGGGCGTGCAAGATTCCGAATACCGCAAGCGACAGGCCGATC
ATCGTCGCGCTCCAGCGAAAGCGGTCCTCGCCGAAAATGACCCAGAGCGCTGCCGGCACCTGTCCTACGA
GTTGCATGATAAAGAAGACAGTCATAAGTGCGGCGACGATAGTCATGCCCCGCGCCCACCGGAAGGAGCT
GACTGGGTTGAAGGCTCTCAAGGGCATCGGTCGAGATCCCGGTGCCTAATGAGTGAGCTAACTTACATTA
ATTGCGTTGCGCTCACTGCCCGCTTTCCAGTCGGGAAACCTGTCGTGCCAGCTGCATTAATGAATCGGCC
AACGCGCGGGGAGAGGCGGTTTGCGTATTGGGCGCCAGGGTGGTTTTTCT
