>Addgene plasmid #176818 | pEE061 | depositor partial sequence | sequence record 342691 | Insert (including NdeI and XhoI sites)
CATATGCCGGGTTTTCTGGGTTCCTCCTCCAACTACGCGTGGATGGGTCCGCGTCTGGCTTCTCAAGGTT
TCATTGTGTTTCTGATCAACACCAATACTAGGCTCGATACCCCGCCGCAGCGCGGTGATCAGCTGCTGGC
AGCGCTGGATTGGCTGGTTGCTTCTTCTCCGTCTGCGGTACGTACTCGTCTAGATGCGCGTCGCTTGGCG
GTTGCGGGCCATTCTATGGGTGGCGGCGGCGCGCTGGAAGCTAGCCTGGATCGCCCGTCTCTGCAAGCAA
GCCTGCCGCTGCAGCCGTGGCACACCCCGGCTTCTTTCAGCGGCGTACAGGTTCCGACTATGATCATTGG
TGCTGAGGCCGATACTACCGCGCCCGTAGCATCGCATGCTGAACCGTTTTACGAATCTCTGACCTCGGCT
TCTGACCGTGCCTACCTGGAACTCAACGGTGCAGACCACCGCGTGTCAACCACCTCTAGTACCACCCAGG
CGAAATTCATGATCGCCTGGCTGAAACGTTTCGTGGATAACCTCGAG
